Addgene plasmid #250522: pEHE51
Purpose: Vector for sgRNA expression in Acinetobacter baumannii (CRISPRi). Modified version of pYDE007 (Plasmid #194152) made Golden Gate compatible (BsaI) for sgRNA oligo insertion.
Depositing lab: Ralph Isberg. Depositing organization: Tufts University. Publication: Dysfunction from loss of essential outer membrane functions causes drug hypersensitization in Acinetobacter baumannii overexpressing multidrug efflux pumps. Hamami E, Huo W, Neal K, Neisewander I, Geisinger E, Isberg RR. bioRxiv [Preprint]. 2025 Aug 4:2024.01.04.574119. doi: 10.1101/2024.01.04.574119. PubMed 38260615.
Backbone
  Vector backbone: pYDE007
  Backbone manufacturer: Edward Geisinger, Addgene plasmid #194152
  Total vector size (bp): 8854
  Modifications to backbone: G239G (GGG > GGA) silent mutation in beta lactamase to remove BsaI recognition site
  Vector type: Bacterial Expression
Growth in bacteria
  Bacterial resistance: Ampicillin, 100 μg/mL
  Growth temperature: 37°C
  Growth strain: DH5alpha
  Growth instructions: Can use Carbenicillin 50 ug/mL
  Copy number: Unknown
Gene/Insert
  Gene/Insert name: Two BsaI sites (T-BsaI-BfuI-BsaI-A) inserted between the J23119 promoter and dCas9 handle/gRNA scaffold
  gRNA/shRNA sequence: TGAGACCGGATACGGTCTCA
  Species: Acinetobacter baumannii
  Promoter: J23119
  Cloning method: Ligation Independent Cloning
  Sequencing primers: 5′ AGTTGAGACCGGATACGGTCTCAGTTTTAGAGCTAGAAATAGCAAG; 3′ AACTGAGACCGTATCCGGTCTCAACTAGTATTATACCTAGGACTGAG
Terms and licenses: Academic/Nonprofit Terms; Industry Terms: Not Available to Industry
Depositor comments: Please visit https://doi.org/10.1101/2024.01.04.574119 for bioRxiv preprint.
How to cite: pEHE51 was a gift from Ralph Isberg (Addgene plasmid # 250522 ; http://n2t.net/addgene:250522 ; RRID:Addgene_250522)
