[The description below was written by a language model from this plasmid's Addgene catalogue record and pLannotate feature annotations shown in this document.]
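Description:
pEHE51 is a bacterial expression plasmid for delivering single guide RNAs for CRISPR interference in Acinetobacter baumannii. It derives from pYDE007 and was re-engineered so that spacer oligonucleotides can be inserted by BsaI-based Golden Gate assembly. The listed size is about 8.85 kb, and the sequenced record is 8,836 nt. The annotated backbone is pBR322-like. It carries a ColE1/pMB1-type origin for propagation in E. coli, the bom mobility region, fragments of rop, and a TEM beta-lactamase gene under its own promoter, which gives ampicillin/carbenicillin selection. A silent codon change at glycine 239 of beta-lactamase removes an internal BsaI site that would otherwise interfere with Golden Gate cloning.

The sgRNA cassette consists of the constitutive synthetic J23119 promoter (the SpeI-ended variant), a short stuffer with two opposed BsaI sites, and then the Streptococcus pyogenes guide RNA scaffold (dCas9 handle). BsaI digestion releases the stuffer and leaves overhangs for annealed oligos, so the chosen spacer sits directly between promoter and scaffold. In the feature table the cassette lies between two fragments of the tetracycline efflux gene, downstream of the tet promoter. This indicates that it interrupts that gene, so tetracycline resistance is presumably not functional.

A region of roughly 4.5 kb between the two rop fragments has no annotation. It may hold the elements needed for maintenance in Acinetobacter, but the record does not say what it contains. No dCas9 gene is annotated or listed, so the repressor is presumably supplied separately by the host strain. The associated work concerns essential outer membrane functions and drug hypersensitization in efflux pump-overexpressing A. baumannii.
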