Features (pLannotate 1.2.2; 13 found; start..end, strand, type, name):
     95..683     -  rep_origin     ori: high-copy-number ColE1/pMB1/pBR322/pUC origin of replication
    857..1714    -  CDS            bla: BLAT_ECOLX - Experimental evidence at protein level: Swiss-Prot protein existence level 1. TEM-type are the most prevalent beta-lactamases in enterobacteria; they hydrolyze the beta-lactam bond in susceptible beta-lactam antibiotics, thus conferring resistance to penicillins and cephalosporins. TEM-3 and TEM-4 are capable of hydrolyzing cefotaxime and ceftazidime. TEM-5 is capable of hydrolyzing ceftazidime. TEM-6 is capable of hydrolyzing ceftazidime and aztreonam. TEM-8/CAZ-2, TEM- 16/CAZ-7 and TEM-24/CAZ-6 are markedly active against ceftazidime. IRT- 4 shows resistance to beta-lactamase in
   1715..1819    -  promoter       AmpR promoter: bla
   1932..1960    +  promoter       tet promoter: E. coli promoter for tetracycline efflux protein gene
   2008..2302    +  CDS            TcR (fragment): tetracycline efflux protein; tet; confers resistance to tetracycline
   2308..2342    +  promoter       J23119(SpeI) promoter: bacterial promoter (Registry of Standard Biological Parts BBa J23119) modified to end with an SpeI site
   2363..2438    +  misc_RNA       gRNA scaffold: guide RNA scaffold for the Streptococcus pyogenes CRISPR/Cas9 system
   2497..3123    +  CDS            TcR (fragment): tetracycline efflux protein; tet; confers resistance to tetracycline
   3365..3745    -  CDS            YPB1_ECOLX: Protein predicted: Swiss-Prot protein existence level 4. From Escherichia coli.
   3762..3917    +  CDS            rop (fragment): Rop protein, which maintains plasmids at low copy number; rop
   8461..8503    +  CDS            rop (fragment): Rop protein, which maintains plasmids at low copy number; rop
   8605..8745    +  misc_feature   bom: basis of mobility region from pBR322
   8750..8836    -  rep_origin     RSF ori (fragment): Plasmids containing the RSF 1030 origin of replication can be propagated in E. coli cells that contain additional plasmids with compatible origins.
>Addgene plasmid #250522 | pEHE51 | addgene full sequence | sequence record 497877 | Addgene NGS Result
TATCCACAGAATCAGGGGATAACGCAGGAAAGAACATGTGAGCAAAAGGCCAGCAAAAGGCCAGGAACCG
TAAAAAGGCCGCGTTGCTGGCGTTTTTCCATAGGCTCCGCCCCCCTGACGAGCATCACAAAAATCGACGC
TCAAGTCAGAGGTGGCGAAACCCGACAGGACTATAAAGATACCAGGCGTTTCCCCCTGGAAGCTCCCTCG
TGCGCTCTCCTGTTCCGACCCTGCCGCTTACCGGATACCTGTCCGCCTTTCTCCCTTCGGGAAGCGTGGC
GCTTTCTCATAGCTCACGCTGTAGGTATCTCAGTTCGGTGTAGGTCGTTCGCTCCAAGCTGGGCTGTGTG
CACGAACCCCCCGTTCAGCCCGACCGCTGCGCCTTATCCGGTAACTATCGTCTTGAGTCCAACCCGGTAA
GACACGACTTATCGCCACTGGCAGCAGCCACTGGTAACAGGATTAGCAGAGCGAGGTATGTAGGCGGTGC
TACAGAGTTCTTGAAGTGGTGGCCTAACTACGGCTACACTAGAAGGACAGTATTTGGTATCTGCGCTCTG
CTGAAGCCAGTTACCTTCGGAAAAAGAGTTGGTAGCTCTTGATCCGGCAAACAAACCACCGCTGGTAGCG
GTGGTTTTTTTGTTTGCAAGCAGCAGATTACGCGCAGAAAAAAAGGATCTCAAGAAGATCCTTTGATCTT
TTCTACGGGGTCTGACGCTCAGTGGAACGAAAACTCACGTTAAGGGATTTTGGTCATGAGATTATCAAAA
AGGATCTTCACCTAGATCCTTTTAAATTAAAAATGAAGTTTTAAATCAATCTAAAGTATATATGAGTAAA
CTTGGTCTGACAGTTACCAATGCTTAATCAGTGAGGCACCTATCTCAGCGATCTGTCTATTTCGTTCATC
CATAGTTGCCTGACTCCCCGTCGTGTAGATAACTACGATACGGGAGGGCTTACCATCTGGCCCCAGTGCT
GCAATGATACCGCGAGATCCACGCTCACCGGCTCCAGATTTATCAGCAATAAACCAGCCAGCCGGAAGGG
CCGAGCGCAGAAGTGGTCCTGCAACTTTATCCGCCTCCATCCAGTCTATTAATTGTTGCCGGGAAGCTAG
AGTAAGTAGTTCGCCAGTTAATAGTTTGCGCAACGTTGTTGCCATTGCTGCAGGCATCGTGGTGTCACGC
TCGTCGTTTGGTATGGCTTCATTCAGCTCCGGTTCCCAACGATCAAGGCGAGTTACATGATCCCCCATGT
TGTGCAAAAAAGCGGTTAGCTCCTTCGGTCCTCCGATCGTTGTCAGAAGTAAGTTGGCCGCAGTGTTATC
ACTCATGGTTATGGCAGCACTGCATAATTCTCTTACTGTCATGCCATCCGTAAGATGCTTTTCTGTGACT
GGTGAGTACTCAACCAAGTCATTCTGAGAATAGTGTATGCGGCGACCGAGTTGCTCTTGCCCGGCGTCAA
CACGGGATAATACCGCGCCACATAGCAGAACTTTAAAAGTGCTCATCATTGGAAAACGTTCTTCGGGGCG
AAAACTCTCAAGGATCTTACCGCTGTTGAGATCCAGTTCGATGTAACCCACTCGTGCACCCAACTGATCT
TCAGCATCTTTTACTTTCACCAGCGTTTCTGGGTGAGCAAAAACAGGAAGGCAAAATGCCGCAAAAAAGG
GAATAAGGGCGACACGGAAATGTTGAATACTCATACTCTTCCTTTTTCAATATTATTGAAGCATTTATCA
GGGTTATTGTCTCATGAGCGGATACATATTTGAATGTATTTAGAAAAATAAACAAATAGGGGTTCCGCGC
ACATTTCCCCGAAAAGTGCCACCTGACGTCTAAGAAACCATTATTATCATGACATTAACCTATAAAAATA
GGCGTATCACGAGGCCCTTTCGTCTTCAAGAATTCTCATGTTTGACAGCTTATCATCGATAAGCTTTAAT
GCGGTAGTTTATCACAGTTAAATTGCTAACGCAGTCAGGCACCGTGTATGAAATCTAACAATGCGCTCAT
CGTCATCCTCGGCACCGTCACCCTGGATGCTGTAGGCATAGGCTTGGTTATGCCGGTACTGCCGGGCCTC
TTGCGGGATATCGTCCATTCCGACAGCATCGCCAGTCACTATGGCGTGCTGCTAGCGCTATATGCGTTGA
TGCAATTTCTATGCGCACCCGTTCTCGGAGCACTGTCCGACCGCTTTGGCCGCCGCCCAGTCCTGCTCGC
TTCGCTACTTGGAGCCACTATCGACTACGCGATCATGGCGACCACACCCGTCCTGTGGATCCGATCTTTG
ACAGCTAGCTCAGTCCTAGGTATAATACTAGTTGAGACCGGATACGGTCTCAGTTTTAGAGCTAGAAATA
GCAAGTTAAAATAAGGCTAGTCCGTTATCAACTTGAAAAAGTGGCACCGAGTCGGTGCTTTTTTTGAAGC
TTGGGCCCGAACAAAAACTCATCTCAGAAGAGGATCTGAATAGCGCCGTCGACCGATGCCCTTGAGAGCC
TTCAACCCAGTCAGCTCCTTCCGGTGGGCGCGGGGCATGACTATCGTCGCCGCACTTATGACTGTCTTCT
TTATCATGCAACTCGTAGGACAGGTGCCGGCAGCGCTCTGGGTCATTTTCGGCGAGGACCGCTTTCGCTG
GAGCGCGACGATGATCGGCCTGTCGCTTGCGGTATTCGGAATCTTGCACGCCCTCGCTCAAGCCTTCGTC
ACTGGTCCCGCCACCAAACGTTTCGGCGAGAAGCAGGCCATTATCGCCGGCATGGCGGCCGACGCGCTGG
GCTACGTCTTGCTGGCGTTCGCGACGCGAGGCTGGATGGCCTTCCCCATTATGATTCTTCTCGCTTCCGG
CGGCATCGGGATGCCCGCGTTGCAGGCCATGCTGTCCAGGCAGGTAGATGACGACCATCAGGGACAGCTT
CAAGGATCGCTCGCGGCTCTTACCAGCCTAACTTCGATCATTGGACCGCTGATCGTCACGGCGATTTATG
CCGCCTCGGCGAGCACATGGAACGGGTTGGCATGGATTGTAGGCGCCGCCCTATACCTTGTCTGCCTCCC
CGCGTTGCGTCGCGGTGCATGGAGCCGGGCCACCTCGACCTGAATGGAAGCCGGCGGCACCTCGCTAACG
GATTCACCACTCCAAGAATTGGAGCCAATCAATTCTTGCGGAGAACTGTGAATGCGCAAACCAACCCTTG
GCAGAACATATCCATCGCGTCCGCCATCTCCAGCAGCCGCACGCGGCGCATCTCGGGCAGCGTTGGGTCC
TGGCCACGGGTGCGCATGATCGTGCTCCTGTCGTTGAGGACCCGGCTAGGCTGGCGGGGTTGCCTTACTG
GTTAGCAGAATGAATCACCGATACGCGAGCGAACGTGAAGCGACTGCTGCTGCAAAACGTCTGCGACCTG
AGCAACAACATGAATGGTCTTCGGTTTCCGTGTTTCGTAAAGTCTGGAAACGCGGAAGTCAGCGCCCTGC
ACCATTATGTTCCGGATCTGCATCGCAGGATGCTGCTGGCTACCCTGTGGAACACCTACATCTGTATTAA
CGAAGCGCTGGCATTGACCCTGAGTGATTTTTCTCTGGTCCCGCCGCATCCATACCGCCAGTTGTTTACC
CTCACAACGTTCCAGTAACCGGGCATGTTCATCATCAGTAACCCGTATCGTGAGCATCCTCTCTCGTTTC
ATCGGTATCATTACCCCCATGAACAGAAATCCCCCTTACACGGAGGCATCAGTGACCAAACAGGAAAAAA
CCGCCCTTAACATGGCCCGCTTTATCAGAAGCCAGACATTAACGCTTCTGGAGAAACTCAACGAGCTGGA
CGCGGATGAACAGGCAGACATCTGTGAATCGCTTCACGACCACGCTGATGAGCTTTACCGCAGCTGCTGC
TGTTGCTGCTGTTCAAGTGTCAATTGCTCTACTCTGTTGCTCGTCTCAATGATAGACATATCAAGCCTTT
CAGCTTTTTTATTGCGCTTTTTGATTTCATCATTACGCTTGACGATCTCCAGTTCCTCCCCCCTGCGCTT
GGCGTGGGTGGCTTCAAGTCCCTCCTTGAATGTCGGCTCGATGTCTAGTCCACGATCCTTATGACTGCGG
TGATCAACTCTCACCTCAAGCCCTGCTCGCTCTAGGTGGACGTTCGTCAGATCCGCCACTTTTTCCCTGA
TTTTTTTCAGCGTTGAGTTCTGATCTAGCTCCCTGACTTTCTTCCCTAGCCCTTGCGGTGTAAGGCTTCT
TGTTGTCATTAGTATGTGGGCGTGATGGTTTCTTTCATCACTTCCCCCATGCACATGAGGGGCATGGATC
GCTACGTCCACCGCCACTCCATAGGCTTTAACTAAGGACTGGCACAACTCGGTAACAAGTGCCTGACGCT
GTGTCTTATCCAGTTCATGCGGCAATGCTATCTCTACTTCCTTTGCTAATCTTGCCTCCTGTTTGATGTC
ACCGTTCTTTTTTAGTTCGGATTGCTCTACCCGATTCCATAGGGTTTGACGATCTAACATGTCAGGACTT
GCCCCAGTTGGGGCAAAAATTTGGGTGTATTCAATGCCTGTTTTTTTGGTGTAGTCCTGCTCTTTTCCGT
ACGTATCACAGTACAATTTTTCGCCTGCTCGGTATGCTGCACATGCCACGATTGAGCGACCATCTGACCT
CGAAATGTTCTGCATTTCACAATGGTAAATTGCCATTTTCATCACCTGTTTATTAACAGCCGCCCCAAGT
TTTGGGCGGTTGGGGTGTCGGGGTTTCCCTGACCGTACTTGCAAAATTTGGCGTAGCAAAAATTTTGCGT
AAGTGCGCCCTTCGGGAACTCTGCGAGGCTAAAAGCAAAAGCAAGAGCAATAAGGCTTTGACTTTGTTTT
TTGATTTTGCTCGCTGCGCTCGGATCTTGATGTAAGTCGAGTTTTTGAAGTAGAACACTTTTCACATTGA
TGATGGTTCATACTTCGGAAAATAGGTTGAGACACAGGCATTAAAAATGGTCAAAAAAACAGCTATGGAA
TTGGGTCAAATGCTCGATGAAGAAAAGGAAAAATTGGAACGTCAGGAAAAGGCAAGAAAGGATCTAGCTG
ACGCTGTGGTGAAAGGTCGAGAGCAAAAACAGGCAAGGTCAGACGATGCAAAACGCAAGATCCTGATCGG
GGCTTACTTACTGAAGAAACATGATAATGACATCAAGAAACTTGTGGAACAAAACCCCGATTTTATTGGG
TACATTAGAGAAAATGATAAGCACTTATTTTCATAGGCATTAGTAGTTATAAAAAACCCTCATAAATCGA
GGGTTTCTTTTTTATCTGCATTACTTTTTGAATCAATGTACTTTTTTAGCTTGCTATTTTTCACTGCATA
CAGCCGCTTATACTCTTTCTCAATCAATGCGGTCAAAATGGCTTTTTGGCTCTCCCCTGCTGCGCCCACC
ATGTCCGCAAGCATATCCGACACACCCTTATCTATAAACACCTCCAAACGTTGACTATCAAGGCTTTTGC
GTTTTTCACGATATGCTTTTTGTCGTTCGGCATTGGTTTTTGGCGGCTCTTTTAGCATGTCCTGTGTTTT
CTGATCGTTCGGGTCTTTCATGTCTTTAACTCCCATATAGTATATCATAGTTACAGGATAACATTGTTTT
TAGTTACAGGATAACTTTTTATAAAATTTATTTGTAAAAATTTATGCTATCCTGCAACTATTTTTAAATT
ACAGGATAACTATTTAACGTTACCCTGTAACTATAGTTATCCTGTAACGCTAAATTAATTACCCTGTAAC
ATATATTTTGTTATCCTGTAACAACTAAATATTGAAATAATACTACCAAAGTTACCCTGTAACGAAAATA
ACTAGGTTAAAAAATGATCGGATTTTAACATTTTGCGTTGTTCCAAAAGTTATCAACAGCCTAGAACGTC
ATAGGAAGCGATTACAGACACTTTATAGCTATCAGCATGGGAACATAAGGGCAGGATGAAATATGGGTCT
TAAAACGCAAATGGTGAGGTTTTAGAGGTATTTTTTGAAGATGATTAAGGCGGTTTGTTTTTAAAATTTT
TGGCGGCTCTCAGGCTGCTTACATTTTAACCAGTTCAGTGAAAAGTTCTTTTTCAGCAAATTTCTGTTTA
GCACCATAGCTAAAACTTGCGTGGAACATATTAAGAATTGACCGAAATGACACAATCTCAATTATATTTT
TTTTGAAAAGTTTTCTTTATCAAATATTTTAAATCATTGATTTATATATAAGTATACATTCATTTTAATA
ATTAATCTTTATTTAACAATGATTTATCTATATTCAATTGTTTAATTATTCTTACTAATATTATCTCTAT
ATCAATATTTTTTATTTAAAAACATATGTTTAGTAGTGCTTTTGATTAAAGTACCAGAGGGAGGGAGCAG
AGCTGAATGGGAAATACTCACCCTAGAGCGATTCTTAAAAATCACCCTAAAGTATTCCCATTCGATGTAC
CGTCGGTCGGTCGCTTTCGCATCAGGGATGACATCACTGTATCAAGCTGCCACTGTTATGATTACGATTG
ATAGCACCGCCTGAACACGCTCATAACCGCCAATTAAATGACTACTCATTGCGTCCGCTACTCTGTTCAG
TTCCCCTAGTAATAGCGTTTTTCCGATGTGTGCTAGCGTCACTGTACCTCATCACCCACACATGGACAGA
TTGAGTTACAGACATTGGCTAAATTTTTGGGGTCTATGCTTGACAAAGCGAGTTAAAACCTTAGAATTTA
AGACAGGTACATTAAGCCCCTGTGGTGAAATCATTAGCGGTCGTCAAACCTTAATGCTTTCGATTGCCGA
TATGTCAGTATCGAAGATCTGTACCCCATAAATTACGGTAAAGCCCCAAGCAATTGCAAGGGGCTTTTAT
CTTTTTTAACAAAAAAAATTTATAAATCAGGATTTTATAACACTAAATAATCCAAAGTACATGAGTAAGT
CATGACCACTCCTGCGATGTGTGTAGCACTCTGAGTATCCGTATTATATCAGTGATGTCATATACAACCA
CATAATGCGGATGTATCACTAACTCCCTAGTATCTTTCTGTCTGCCTGTGCGCCCCATCAGTCGATTATC
AACAAGTAAATCTGTCTTTTCTTCAATTAAATCATCAATTTCAATAGCTGCTATAGGGTTGCGTTCTTCA
AGATAATCATAGATATTTCTACGATCTTGGCGAGCTGTTTCAGTCCACTCAATCTTCATTCTTCGCTGCC
AGTTTCGCCAATGTTGCAGCACGTCTAGCGGCAAACTCTGCCTTTACGTCCTCATGTGGAATCAACTTGC
CTGCATTGGCTTCATTTAAGCCGATCTGTACCTGCTGCTTGAACCATTTGTCATAGTCTGCGGCTTCCTG
TTGCTTCTTAACAAAGTCACGCATGAAGTCACGGATTAGCTGCGCCCCCGACCGATCAACAGTCTTAGCA
AGGCTTGAAAATTCTTGCTTTAGGTCATGGTCTACCCGAAAGGTAAAAGTCGCTTCTGTCATGTTTTTCA
CTCCAATGTGTTACATTTGAATGCTATTGTAACACATTAAAAAGTTAGGTCATTGTCTTTTTTCGGCTTA
GGCTGTTCTTGGTCATAACGTGGTTTAAATGATGGCTGTCGCTCATTCTCAAGTAAAATTTTCCGTTTAT
TAACAGCCTGTTGCATCTGCTCATAGTAAGGCATCAACTGCGGTAAAATATCAGCAAGTGCCTGTCTGTC
TTTATCCAGGATACGGCTCAATTGCCCGATTTTTTTCAAGTCACGCTCATAGGCTATTCTGTCGCTGATC
TGCTCGTATTTTTGCTTTGAACACCTTATGTACTCTTGCATATCGTTACTTGCCCATGCCTGCGCCTGAA
GACGTGTAAACATGGAAATGTCTGAAGCAACATGGTCGCTGATATGGTCATACTCAGCATCTTTGACATA
GCCGTATTTTGATAAATATCTTTCATAGTCCTGCCGTTTCTTTTTGTCATCTTCCTGTTTTTGTTTAGTT
TCTCTTTCTATCTGCTGTTGTTTTCGTTGCTGTTCCTGTTGCTCCTCTTTTATCTCTCTGTGATAAATGG
AAAGGCTAGATTGATCATTATCCCAACGTGTGAGCATGTCCTCAAAGCCGTAATAATCAGCACTAAACCA
ACCTGTTTTCACTTTCACTGGTGGCGGCAGTGGCTCTCCGATCTCCCTTAGCAGTGCTGTAGCTGCTCGT
CCCTCTTTGATCACTTTATCAAGCTGCAAGCGGTCGATATTGTCTTGCAAAGCCTTGTAAAATCTATGCT
CTGCTCGCTTCTCATCCGTTTTTACTTCAATCAAATACACATCTATAAGCGTTTGGCGGTGTTGTTGGTG
GTCGTATAGTGCCTGTTGTGCGGTGGCATAGACTGCGGGGGCTTGGTCTACGGCATCCTCCAGCTGCCTC
GCGCGTTTCGGTGATGACGGTGAAAACCTCTGACACATGCAGCTCCCGGAGACGGTCACAGCTTGTCTGT
AAGCGGATGCCGGGAGCAGACAAGCCCGTCAGGGCGCGTCAGCGGGTGTTGGCGGGTGTCGGGGCGCAGC
CATGACCCAGTCACGTAGCGATAGCGGAGTGTATACTGGCTTAACTATGCGGCATCAGAGCAGATTGTAC
TGAGAGTGCACCATATGCGGTGTGAAATACCGCACAGATGCGTAAGGAGAAAATACCGCATCAGGCGCTC
TTCCGCTTCCTCGCTCACTGACTCGCTGCGCTCGGTCGTTCGGCTGCGGCGAGCGGTATCAGCTCACTCA
AAGGCGGTAATACGGT
